Addgene plasmid #227390: scFv-HaloTag-iLID
Purpose: Adhesion module, scFv binds SunTag
Depositing lab: Clifford Brangwynne. Depositing organization: Princeton University. Publication: Condensate interfacial forces reposition DNA loci and probe chromatin viscoelasticity. Strom AR, Kim Y, Zhao H, Chang YC, Orlovsky ND, Kosmrlj A, Storm C, Brangwynne CP. Cell. 2024 Aug 14:S0092-8674(24)00828-6. doi: 10.1016/j.cell.2024.07.034. PubMed 39168125.
Backbone
  Vector backbone: FM5
  Vector type: Lentiviral
Growth in bacteria
  Bacterial resistance: Ampicillin, 100 μg/mL
  Growth temperature: 37°C
  Growth strain: NEB Stable
  Copy number: Unknown
Gene/Insert
  Gene/Insert name: scFv-HaloTag-iLID
  Species: H. sapiens (human)
  Cloning method: Golden Gate
Terms and licenses: Academic/Nonprofit Terms; Industry Terms: Not Available to Industry
How to cite: scFv-HaloTag-iLID was a gift from Clifford Brangwynne (Addgene plasmid # 227390 ; http://n2t.net/addgene:227390 ; RRID:Addgene_227390)
