[The description below was written by a language model from this plasmid's Addgene catalogue record and pLannotate feature annotations shown in this document.]
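Description:
scFv-HaloTag-iLID is a lentiviral transfer plasmid built on the FM5 backbone, about 10.7 kb in the sequenced record. It is propagated in E. coli through a high-copy ColE1/pUC-type origin with ampicillin selection (AmpR under its own bla promoter). The viral portion has the usual HIV-1-derived layout: a truncated 5' LTR, the Ψ packaging signal with an adjoining gag fragment, the Rev response element for Rev-dependent export of the genomic RNA, the cPPT/CTS, and a self-inactivating ΔU3 3' LTR that leaves the integrated provirus without LTR promoter activity. Outside the LTRs, the annotation finds an SV40 promoter followed by gpt fragments, SV40 small t intron and polyadenylation sequences, and fragments of lacI, TcR, bom and rop. These appear to be remnants of older parental vectors rather than working parts of the payload. No mammalian drug-selection marker is annotated within the provirus.

A human ubiquitin C promoter drives a single fusion open reading frame. It begins with mouse immunoglobulin light- and heavy-chain variable fragments, which together correspond to the scFv that the record says binds SunTag. An HA epitope, a TEV protease site, HaloTag (which allows covalent labelling with chloroalkane ligands) and the GB1 solubility domain follow. The final segment is annotated as miniSOG, most likely because of homology among LOV2-type domains, and it probably represents the light-inducible dimerizer iLID named in the construct. The short FAPα2 hit is probably a linker match. The depositor describes the protein as an "adhesion module": the scFv docks onto SunTag-bearing targets, and iLID would provide light-controlled recruitment of a partner. The associated publication studies how condensate interfacial forces reposition DNA loci.
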