Features (pLannotate 1.2.2; 36 found; start..end, strand, type, name):
      1..589     +  rep_origin     ori: high-copy-number ColE1/pMB1/pBR322/pUC origin of replication
    772..828     +  CDS            lacI (fragment): lac repressor; lacI; The lac repressor binds to the lac operator to inhibit transcription in E. coli. This inhibition can be relieved by adding lactose or isopropyl-β-D-thiogalactopyranoside (IPTG).
    835..1164    +  promoter       SV40 promoter: SV40 enhancer and early promoter
   1364..1483    +  CDS            gpt (fragment): XGPT_ECOLI - Also known as gpp, gxu. Experimental evidence at protein level: Swiss-Prot protein existence level 1. Purine salvage pathway enzyme that catalyzes the transfer of the ribosyl-5-phosphate group from 5-phospho-alpha-D-ribose 1- diphosphate (PRPP) to the N9 position of the 6-oxopurines guanine and xanthine to form the corresponding ribonucleotides GMP (guanosine 5'- monophosphate) and XMP (xanthosine 5'-monophosphate), with the release of PPi. To a lesser extent, also acts on hypoxanthine (PubMed:9100006, PubMed:3886014). Does not ribophosphorylate adenine (PubMed:3886014). From Esch
   1483..1818    +  CDS            gpt (fragment): XGPT_ECOLI - Also known as gpp, gxu. Experimental evidence at protein level: Swiss-Prot protein existence level 1. Purine salvage pathway enzyme that catalyzes the transfer of the ribosyl-5-phosphate group from 5-phospho-alpha-D-ribose 1- diphosphate (PRPP) to the N9 position of the 6-oxopurines guanine and xanthine to form the corresponding ribonucleotides GMP (guanosine 5'- monophosphate) and XMP (xanthosine 5'-monophosphate), with the release of PPi. To a lesser extent, also acts on hypoxanthine (PubMed:9100006, PubMed:3886014). Does not ribophosphorylate adenine (PubMed:3886014). From Esch
   1913..2218    +  CDS            frsA (fragment): FRSA_ECOLI - Also known as yafA. Experimental evidence at protein level: Swiss-Prot protein existence level 1. Catalyzes the hydrolysis of esters (PubMed:15808744). Displays esterase activity toward pNP-butyrate (PubMed:15808744). May stimulate mixed-acid fermentation by acting as a fermentation/respiration switch that down-regulates respiration and up- regulates fermentation rates (PubMed:15169777). From Escherichia coli (strain K12).
   2222..2296    +  CDS            small t antigen (fragment): SV40 (simian virus 40) small t antigen
   2298..2363    +  intron         small t intron: SV40 (simian virus 40) small t antigen intron
   2493..2513    +  CDS            SV40 NLS: nuclear localization signal of SV40 (simian virus 40) large T antigen
   2832..2915    +  CDS            large T antigen (fragment): large T antigen from SV40 (simian virus 40)
   2938..3072    +  polyA_signal   SV40 poly(A) signal: SV40 polyadenylation signal
   3239..3568    +  CDS            nef (fragment): NEF_HV1BR - Experimental evidence at protein level: Swiss-Prot protein existence level 1. Extracellular Nef protein targets CD4(+) T-lymphocytes for apoptosis by interacting with CXCR4 surface receptors (PubMed:14990729). From Human immunodeficiency virus type 1 group M subtype B (isolate BRU/LAI) (HIV-1).
   3616..3873    +  LTR            5' LTR (truncated): truncated 5' long terminal repeat (LTR) from HIV-1
   3920..4045    +  misc_feature   HIV-1 Ψ: packaging signal of human immunodeficiency virus type 1
   4029..4367    +  CDS            HIV-1 gag (fragment): gag protein from human immunodeficiency virus 1; gag
   4542..4775    +  misc_feature   RRE: The Rev response element (RRE) of HIV-1 allows for Rev-dependent mRNA export from the nucleus to the cytoplasm.
   5152..5252    +  CDS            Rev (fragment): human immunodeficiency virus 1 (HIV-1) Rev protein; rev; enhances nuclear export of unspliced and incompletely spliced viral mRNAs
   5289..5406    +  misc_feature   cPPT/CTS: central polypurine tract and central termination sequence of HIV-1
   5443..5466    -  misc_feature   MCS (fragment): pBluescript multiple cloning site
   5467..5866    +  promoter       UbC promoter: human ubiquitin C promoter
   5921..6232    +  CDS            LV1C_MOUSE (fragment): Experimental evidence at protein level: Swiss-Prot protein existence level 1. From Mus musculus (Mouse).
   6308..6646    +  CDS            HVM37_MOUSE (fragment): Experimental evidence at protein level: Swiss-Prot protein existence level 1. From Mus musculus (Mouse).
   6647..6673    +  CDS            3xHA (fragment): three tandem HA epitope tags
   6707..6732    +  CDS            FAPα2 (fragment): fluorogen-activating protein composed of a dimer of the L5-MG single-chain antibody fragment (Szent-Gyorgyi et al., 2008) binds malachite green derivatives to produce red fluorescence
   6770..6790    +  CDS            TEV site: tobacco etch virus (TEV) protease recognition and cleavage site
   6806..7689    +  CDS            HaloTag® (fragment): modified bacterial dehalogenase that forms covalent bonds with chloroalkane derivatives
   7724..7885    +  CDS            GB1: B1 domain of Streptococcal protein G effective as a solubilizing fusion partner (Cheng and Patel, 2004)
   7937..8254    +  CDS            miniSOG: miniSOG is a basic (constitutively fluorescent) cyan fluorescent protein published in 2011, derived from Arabidopsis thaliana. It requires the cofactor flavin for fluorescence.
   8347..8463    +  CDS            nef (fragment): NEF_HV1Z2 - Experimental evidence at protein level: Swiss-Prot protein existence level 1. Extracellular Nef protein targets CD4(+) T-lymphocytes for apoptosis by interacting with CXCR4 surface receptors. From Human immunodeficiency virus type 1 group M subtype D (isolate Z2/CDC-Z34) (HIV-1).
   8465..8698    +  LTR            3' LTR (ΔU3): self-inactivating 3' long terminal repeat (LTR) from HIV-1
   8723..8741    -  promoter       SP6 promoter: promoter for bacteriophage SP6 RNA polymerase
   8969..9248    +  CDS            TcR (fragment): tetracycline efflux protein; tet; confers resistance to tetracycline
   9249..9297    -  misc_feature   bom (fragment): basis of mobility region from pBR322
   9399..9434    -  CDS            rop (fragment): Rop protein, which maintains plasmids at low copy number; rop
   9529..9633    +  promoter       AmpR promoter: bla
   9634..10494   +  CDS            AmpR: β-lactamase; bla; confers resistance to ampicillin, carbenicillin, and related antibiotics
>Addgene plasmid #227390 | scFv-HaloTag-iLID | addgene full sequence | sequence record 450168 | Addgene NGS Result
TTGAGATCCTTTTTTTCTGCGCGTAATCTGCTGCTTGCAAACAAAAAAACCACCGCTACCAGCGGTGGTT
TGTTTGCCGGATCAAGAGCTACCAACTCTTTTTCCGAAGGTAACTGGCTTCAGCAGAGCGCAGATACCAA
ATACTGTTCTTCTAGTGTAGCCGTAGTTAGGCCACCACTTCAAGAACTCTGTAGCACCGCCTACATACCT
CGCTCTGCTAATCCTGTTACCAGTGGCTGCTGCCAGTGGCGATAAGTCGTGTCTTACCGGGTTGGACTCA
AGACGATAGTTACCGGATAAGGCGCAGCGGTCGGGCTGAACGGGGGGTTCGTGCACACAGCCCAGCTTGG
AGCGAACGACCTACACCGAACTGAGATACCTACAGCGTGAGCTATGAGAAAGCGCCACGCTTCCCGAAGG
GAGAAAGGCGGACAGGTATCCGGTAAGCGGCAGGGTCGGAACAGGAGAGCGCACGAGGGAGCTTCCAGGG
GGAAACGCCTGGTATCTTTATAGTCCTGTCGGGTTTCGCCACCTCTGACTTGAGCGTCGATTTTTGTGAT
GCTCGTCAGGGGGGCGGAGCCTATGGAAAAACGCCAGCAACGCGGCCTTTTTACGGTTCCTGGCCTTTTG
CTGGCCTTTTGCTCACATGTTCTTTCCTGCGTTATCCCCTGATTCTGTGGATAACCGTATTACCGCCTTT
GAGTGAGCTGATACCGCTCGCCGCAGCCGAACGACCGAGCGCAGCGAGTCAGTGAGCGAGGAAGCGGAAG
AGCGCCCAATACGCAAACCGCCTCTCCCCGCGCGTTGGCCGATTCATTAATGCAGCTGTGGAATGTGTGT
CAGTTAGGGTGTGGAAAGTCCCCAGGCTCCCCAGCAGGCAGAAGTATGCAAAGCATGCATCTCAATTAGT
CAGCAACCAGGTGTGGAAAGTCCCCAGGCTCCCCAGCAGGCAGAAGTATGCAAAGCATGCATCTCAATTA
GTCAGCAACCATAGTCCCGCCCCTAACTCCGCCCATCCCGCCCCTAACTCCGCCCAGTTCCGCCCATTCT
CCGCCCCATGGCTGACTAATTTTTTTTATTTATGCAGAGGCCGAGGCCGCCTCGGCCTCTGAGCTATTCC
AGAAGTAGTGAGGAGGCTTTTTTGGAGGCCTAGGCTTTTGCAAAAAGCTTGGACACAAGACAGGCTTGCG
AGATATGTTTGAGAATACCACTTTATCCCGCGTCAGGGAGAGGCAGTGCGTAAAAAGACGCGGACTCATG
TGAAATACTGGTTTTTAGTGCGCCAGATCTCTATAATCTCGCGCAACCTATTTTCCCCTCGAACACTTTT
TAAGCCGTAGATAAACAGGCTGGGACACTTCACATGAGCGAAAAATACATCGTCACCTGGGACATGTTGC
AGATCCATGCACGTAAACTCGCAAGCCGACTGATGCCTTCTGAACAATGGAAAGGCATTATTGCCGTAAG
CCGTGGCGGTCTGTACCGGGTGCGTTACTGGCGCGTGAACTGGGTATTCGTCATGTCGATACCGTTTGTA
TTTCCAGCTACGATCACGACAACCAGCGCGAGCTTAAAGTGCTGAAACGCGCAGAAGGCGATGGCGAAGG
CTTCATCGTTATTGATGACCTGGTGGATACCGGTGGTACTGCGGTTGCGATTCGTGAAATGTATCCAAAA
GCGCACTTTGTCACCATCTTCGCAAAACCGGCTGGTCGTCCGCTGGTTGATGACTATGTTGTTGATATCC
CGCAAGATACCTGGATTGAACAGCCGTGGGATATGGGCGTCGTATTCGTCCCGCCAATCTCCGGTCGCTA
ATCTTTTCAACGCCTGGCACTGCCGGGCGTTGTTCTTTTTAACTTCAGGCGGGTTACAATAGTTTCCAGT
AAGTATTCTGGAGGCTGCATCCATGACACAGGCAAACCTGAGCGAAACCCTGTTCAAACCCCGCTTTAAA
CATCCTGAAACCTCGACGCTAGTCCGCCGCTTTAATCACGGCGCACAACCGCCTGTGCAGTCGGCCCTTG
ATGGTAAAACCATCCCTCACTGGTATCGCATGATTAACCGTCTGATGTGGATCTGGCGCGGCATTGACCC
ACGCGAAATCCTCGACGTCCAGGCACGTATTGTGATGAGCGATGCCGAACGTACCGACGATGATTTATAC
GATACGGTGATTGGCTACCGTGGCGGCAACTGGATTTATGAGTGGGCCCCGGATCTTTGTGAAGGAACCT
TACTTCTGTGGTGTGACATAATTGGACAAACTACCTACAGAGATTTAAAGCTCTAAGGTAAATATAAAAT
TTTTAAGTGTATAATGTGTTAAACTACTGATTCTAATTGTTTGTGTATTTTAGATTCCAACCTATGGAAC
TGATGAATGGGAGCAGTGGTGGAATGCCTTTAATGAGGAAAACCTGTTTTGCTCAGAAGAAATGCCATCT
AGTGATGATGAGGCTACTGCTGACTCTCAACATTCTACTCCTCCAAAAAAGAAGAGAAAGGTAGAAGACC
CCAAGGACTTTCCTTCAGAATTGCTAAGTTTTTTGAGTCATGCTGTGTTTAGTAATAGAACTCTTGCTTG
CTTTGCTATTTACACCACAAAGGAAAAAGCTGCACTGCTATACAAGAAAATTATGGAAAAATATTCTGTA
ACCTTTATAAGTAGGCATAACAGTTATAATCATAACATACTGTTTTTTCTTACTCCACACAGGCATAGAG
TGTCTGCTATTAATAACTATGCTCAAAAATTGTGTACCTTTAGCTTTTTAATTTGTAAAGGGGTTAATAA
GGAATATTTGATGTATAGTGCCTTGACTAGAGATCATAATCAGCCATACCACATTTGTAGAGGTTTTACT
TGCTTTAAAAAACCTCCCACACCTCCCCCTGAACCTGAAACATAAAATGAATGCAATTGTTGTTGTTAAC
TTGTTTATTGCAGCTTATAATGGTTACAAATAAAGCAATAGCATCACAAATTTCACAAATAAAGCATTTT
TTTCACTGCATTCTAGTTGTGGTTTGTCCAAACTCATCAATGTATCTTATCATGTCTGGATCAACTGGAT
AACTCAAGCTAACCAAAATCATCCCAAACTTCCCACCCCATACCCTATTACCACTGCCAATTACCTGTGG
TTTCATTTACTCTAAACCTGTGATTCCTCTGAATTATTTTCATTTTAAAGAAATTGTATTTGTTAAATAT
GTACTACAAACTTAGTAGTTGGAAGGGCTAATTCACTCCCAAAGAAGACAAGATATCCTTGATCTGTGGA
TCTACCACACACAAGGCTACTTCCCTGATTAGCAGAACTACACACCAGGGCCAGGGGTCAGATATCCACT
GACCTTTGGATGGTGCTACAAGCTAGTACCAGTTGAGCCAGATAAGGTAGAAGAGGCCAATAAAGGAGAG
AACACCAGCTTGTTACACCCTGTGAGCCTGCATGGGATGGATGACCCGGAGAGAGAAGTGTTAGAGTGGA
GGTTTGACAGCCGCCTAGCATTTCATCACGTGGCCCGAGAGCTGCATCCGGAGTACTTCAAGAACTGCTG
ATATCGAGCTTGCTACAAGGGACTTTCCGCTGGGGACTTTCCAGGGAGGCGTGGCCTGGGCGGGACTGGG
GAGTGGCGAGCCCTCAGATCCTGCATATAAGCAGCTGCTTTTTGCCTGTACTGGGTCTCTCTGGTTAGAC
CAGATCTGAGCCTGGGAGCTCTCTGGCTAACTAGGGAACCCACTGCTTAAGCCTCAATAAAGCTTGCCTT
GAGTGCTTCAAGTAGTGTGTGCCCGTCTGTTGTGTGACTCTGGTAACTAGAGATCCCTCAGACCCTTTTA
GTCAGTGTGGAAAATCTCTAGCAGTGGCGCCCGAACAGGGACTTGAAAGCGAAAGGGAAACCAGAGGAGC
TCTCTCGACGCAGGACTCGGCTTGCTGAAGCGCGCACGGCAAGAGGCGAGGGGCGGCGACTGGTGAGTAC
GCCAAAAATTTTGACTAGCGGAGGCTAGAAGGAGAGAGATGGGTGCGAGAGCGTCAGTATTAAGCGGGGG
AGAATTAGATCGCGATGGGAAAAAATTCGGTTAAGGCCAGGGGGAAAGAAAAAATATAAATTAAAACATA
TAGTATGGGCAAGCAGGGAGCTAGAACGATTCGCAGTTAATCCTGGCCTGTTAGAAACATCAGAAGGCTG
TAGACAAATACTGGGACAGCTACAACCATCCCTTCAGACAGGATCAGAAGAACTTAGATCATTATATAAT
ACAGTAGCAACCCTCTATTGTGTGCATCAAAGGATAGAGATAAAAGACACCAAGGAAGCTTTAGACAAGA
TAGAGGAAGAGCAAAACAAAAGTAAGACCACCGCACAGCAAGCGGCCGGCCGCTGATCTTCAGACCTGGA
GGAGGAGATATGAGGGACAATTGGAGAAGTGAATTATATAAATATAAAGTAGTAAAAATTGAACCATTAG
GAGTAGCACCCACCAAGGCAAAGAGAAGAGTGGTGCAGAGAGAAAAAAGAGCAGTGGGAATAGGAGCTTT
GTTCCTTGGGTTCTTGGGAGCAGCAGGAAGCACTATGGGCGCAGCGTCAATGACGCTGACGGTACAGGCC
AGACAATTATTGTCTGGTATAGTGCAGCAGCAGAACAATTTGCTGAGGGCTATTGAGGCGCAACAGCATC
TGTTGCAACTCACAGTCTGGGGCATCAAGCAGCTCCAGGCAAGAATCCTGGCTGTGGAAAGATACCTAAA
GGATCAACAGCTCCTGGGGATTTGGGGTTGCTCTGGAAAACTCATTTGCACCACTGCTGTGCCTTGGAAT
GCTAGTTGGAGTAATAAATCTCTGGAACAGATTTGGAATCACACGACCTGGATGGAGTGGGACAGAGAAA
TTAACAATTACACAAGCTTAATACACTCCTTAATTGAAGAATCGCAAAACCAGCAAGAAAAGAATGAACA
AGAATTATTGGAATTAGATAAATGGGCAAGTTTGTGGAATTGGTTTAACATAACAAATTGGCTGTGGTAT
ATAAAATTATTCATAATGATAGTAGGAGGCTTGGTAGGTTTAAGAATAGTTTTTGCTGTACTTTCTATAG
TGAATAGAGTTAGGCAGGGATATTCACCATTATCGTTTCAGACCCACCTCCCAACCCCGAGGGGACCCGA
CAGGCCCGAAGGAATAGAAGAAGAAGGTGGAGAGAGAGACAGAGACAGATCCATTCGATTAGTGAACGGA
TCTCGACGGTATCGCCAAATGGCAGTATTCATCCACAATTTTAAAAGAAAAGGGGGGATTGGGGGGTACA
GTGCAGGGGAAAGAATAGTAGACATAATAGCAACAGACATACAAACTAAAGAATTACAAAAACAAATTAC
AAAAATTCAAAATTTTCGGGTTTATTACAGGGACAGCAGAGATCCAGTTTGGATCGATAAGCTTGATATC
GAATTCGGCCTCCGCGCCGGGTTTTGGCGCCTCCCGCGGGCGCCCCCCTCCTCACGGCGAGCGCTGCCAC
GTCAGACGAAGGGCGCAGCGAGCGTCCTGATCCTTCCGCCCGGACGCTCAGGACAGCGGCCCGCTGCTCA
TAAGACTCGGCCTTAGAACCCCAGTATCAGCAGAAGGACATTTTAGGACGGGACTTGGGTGACTCTAGGG
CACTGGTTTTCTTTCCAGAGAGCGGAACAGGCGAGGAAAAGTAGTCCCTTCTCGGCGATTCTGCGGAGGG
ATCTCCGTGGGGCGGTGAACGCCGATGATTATATAAGGACGCGCCGGGTGTGGCACAGCTAGTTCCGTCG
CAGCCGGGATTTGGGTCGCAGTTCTTGTTTGTGGATCGCTGTGATCGTCACTTGGTGGGGATCTGGAGCT
CTCGAGAATTCTCACGCGTGCCACCATGGGCCCCGACATCGTGATGACCCAGAGCCCCAGCAGCCTGAGC
GCCAGCGTGGGCGACCGCGTGACCATCACCTGCCGCAGCAGCACCGGCGCCGTGACCACCAGCAACTACG
CCAGCTGGGTGCAGGAGAAGCCCGGCAAGCTGTTCAAGGGCCTGATCGGCGGCACCAACAACCGCGCCCC
CGGCGTGCCCAGCCGCTTCAGCGGCAGCCTGATCGGCGACAAGGCCACCCTGACCATCAGCAGCCTGCAG
CCCGAGGACTTCGCCACCTACTTCTGCGCCCTGTGGTACAGCAACCACTGGGTGTTCGGCCAGGGCACCA
AGGTGGAGCTGAAGCGCGGCGGCGGCGGCAGCGGCGGCGGCGGCAGCGGCGGCGGCGGCAGCAGCGGCGG
CGGCAGCGAGGTGAAGCTGCTGGAGAGCGGCGGCGGCCTGGTGCAGCCCGGCGGCAGCCTGAAGCTGAGC
TGCGCCGTGAGCGGCTTCAGCCTGACCGACTACGGCGTGAACTGGGTGCGCCAGGCCCCCGGCCGCGGCC
TGGAGTGGATCGGCGTGATCTGGGGCGACGGCATCACCGACTACAACAGCGCCCTGAAGGACCGCTTCAT
CATCAGCAAGGACAACGGCAAGAACACCGTGTACCTGCAGATGAGCAAGGTGCGCAGCGACGACACCGCC
CTGTACTACTGCGTGACCGGCCTGTTCGACTACTGGGGCCAGGGCACCCTGGTGACCGTGAGCAGCTACC
CATACGATGTTCCAGATTACGCTGGTGGAGGCGGAGGTTCTGGGGGAGGAGGTAGTGGCGGTGGTGGTTC
AGGAGGCGGCGGAAGCTTGGATCCAGGTGGAGGTGGAAGCGGTAGCATGGAGGATCTGTACTTTCAGAGC
GATAACGATGGATCCGAAATCGGTACTGGCTTTCCATTCGACCCCCATTATGTGGAAGTCCTGGGCGAGC
GCATGCACTACGTCGATGTTGGTCCGCGCGATGGCACCCCTGTGCTGTTCCTGCACGGTAACCCGACCTC
CTCCTACGTGTGGCGCAACATCATCCCGCATGTTGCACCGACCCATCGCTGCATTGCTCCAGACCTGATC
GGTATGGGCAAATCCGACAAACCAGACCTGGGTTATTTCTTCGACGACCACGTCCGCTTCATGGATGCCT
TCATCGAAGCCCTGGGTCTGGAAGAGGTCGTCCTGGTCATTCACGACTGGGGCTCCGCTCTGGGTTTCCA
CTGGGCCAAGCGCAATCCAGAGCGCGTCAAAGGTATTGCATTTATGGAGTTCATCCGCCCTATCCCGACC
TGGGACGAATGGCCAGAATTTGCCCGCGAGACCTTCCAGGCCTTCCGCACCACCGACGTCGGCCGCAAGC
TGATCATCGATCAGAACGTTTTTATCGAGGGTACGCTGCCGATGGGTGTCGTCCGCCCGCTGACTGAAGT
CGAGATGGACCATTACCGCGAGCCGTTCCTGAATCCTGTTGACCGCGAGCCACTGTGGCGCTTCCCAAAC
GAGCTGCCAATCGCCGGTGAGCCAGCGAACATCGTCGCGCTGGTCGAAGAATACATGGACTGGCTGCACC
AGTCCCCTGTCCCGAAGCTGCTGTTCTGGGGCACCCCAGGCGTTCTGATCCCACCGGCCGAAGCCGCTCG
CCTGGCCAAAAGCCTGCCTAACTGCAAGGCTGTGGACATCGGCCCGGGTCTGAATCTGCTGCAAGAAGAC
AACCCGGACCTGATCGGCAGCGAGATCGCGCGCTGGCTGTCTACTCTGGAGATTTCCGGTGAGCTCTACA
AAGGTGGAGGTCGGACCGAAGAGTACAAGCTTATCCTGAACGGTAAAACCCTGAAAGGTGAAACCACCAC
CGAAGCTGTTGACGCTGCTACCGCGGAAAAAGTTTTCAAACAGTACGCTAACGACAACGGTGTTGACGGT
GAATGGACCTACGACGACGCTACCAAAACCTTCACGGTAACCGAAGGTGGTGGTAGCGGTGGTGGTAGCG
GCCGCCTGGCAACCACACTGGAACGGATCGAGAAAAATTTCGTGATTACTGATCCGAGACTGCCTGACAA
CCCAATCATTTTTGCGAGCGATTCCTTCCTGCAGCTGACAGAATATTCTCGGGAAGAGATCCTGGGGCGC
AATTGCCGTTTTCTGCAGGGACCCGAGACAGACCGTGCCACTGTTCGGAAAATCAGAGATGCTATTGACA
ACCAGACTGAAGTGACCGTTCAGCTGATCAATTATACCAAGAGCGGCAAGAAGTTCTGGAACGTGTTCCA
CCTGCAGCCGATGCGCGATTATAAGGGCGACGTCCAGTACTTCATTGGCGTGCAGCTGGATGGCACCGAA
CGTCTTCATGGCGCCGCTGAGCGTGAGGCGGTCTGCCTGATCAAAAAGACAGCCTTTCAGATTGCTGAGG
CAGCGAACGACGAAAATTACTTTCCCAAGAAGAAGCGCAAGGTGTAAGACTCTAGAGTCGACTCGACCCT
TTAAGACCAATGACTTACAAGGCAGCTGTAGATCTTAGCCACTTTTTAAAAGAAAAGGGGGGACTGGAAG
GGCTAATTCACTCCCAACGAAGACAAGATCTGCTTTTTGCTTGTACTGGGTCTCTCTGGTTAGACCAGAT
CTGAGCCTGGGAGCTCTCTGGCTAACTAGGGAACCCACTGCTTAAGCCTCAATAAAGCTTGCCTTGAGTG
CTTCAAGTAGTGTGTGCCCGTCTGTTGTGTGACTCTGGTAACTAGAGATCCCTCAGACCCTTTTAGTCAG
TGTGGAAAATCTCTAGCAGCATCTAGAATTAATTCCGTGTATTCTATAGTGTCACCTAAATCGTATGTGT
ATGATACATAAGGTTATGTATTAATTGTAGCCGCGTTCTAACGACAATATGTACAAGCCTAATTGTGTAG
CATCTGGCTTACTGAAGCAGACCCTATCATCTCTCTCGTAAACTGCCGTCAGAGTCGGTTTGGTTGGACG
AACCTTCTGAGTTTCTGGTAACGCCGTCCCGCACCCGGAAATGGTCAGCGAACCAATCAGCAGGGTCATC
GCTAGCCAGATCCTCTACGCCGGACGCATCGTGGCCGGCATCACCGGCGCCACAGGTGCGGTTGCTGGCG
CCTATATCGCCGACATCACCGATGGGGAAGATCGGGCTCGCCACTTCGGGCTCATGAGCGCTTGTTTCGG
CGTGGGTATGGTGGCAGGCCCCGTGGCCGGGGGACTGTTGGGCGCCATCTCCTTGCATGCACCATTCCTT
GCGGCGGCGGTGCTCAACGGCCTCAACCTACTACTGGGCTGCTTCCTAATGCAGGAGTCGCATAAGGGAG
AGCGTCGAATGGTGCACTCTCAGTACAATCTGCTCTGATGCCGCATAGTTAAGCCAGCCCCGACACCCGC
CAACACCCGCTGACGCGCCCTGACGGGCTTGTCTGCTCCCGGCATCCGCTTACAGACAAGCTGTGACCGT
CTCCGGGAGCTGCATGTGTCAGAGGTTTTCACCGTCATCACCGAAACGCGCGAGACGAAAGGGCCTCGTG
ATACGCCTATTTTTATAGGTTAATGTCATGATAATAATGGTTTCTTAGACGTCAGGTGGCACTTTTCGGG
GAAATGTGCGCGGAACCCCTATTTGTTTATTTTTCTAAATACATTCAAATATGTATCCGCTCATGAGACA
ATAACCCTGATAAATGCTTCAATAATATTGAAAAAGGAAGAGTATGAGTATTCAACATTTCCGTGTCGCC
CTTATTCCCTTTTTTGCGGCATTTTGCCTTCCTGTTTTTGCTCACCCAGAAACGCTGGTGAAAGTAAAAG
ATGCTGAAGATCAGTTGGGTGCACGAGTGGGTTACATCGAACTGGATCTCAACAGCGGTAAGATCCTTGA
GAGTTTTCGCCCCGAAGAACGTTTTCCAATGATGAGCACTTTTAAAGTTCTGCTATGTGGCGCGGTATTA
TCCCGTATTGACGCCGGGCAAGAGCAACTCGGTCGCCGCATACACTATTCTCAGAATGACTTGGTTGAGT
ACTCACCAGTCACAGAAAAGCATCTTACGGATGGCATGACAGTAAGAGAATTATGCAGTGCTGCCATAAC
CATGAGTGATAACACTGCGGCCAACTTACTTCTGACAACGATCGGAGGACCGAAGGAGCTAACCGCTTTT
TTGCACAACATGGGGGATCATGTAACTCGCCTTGATCGTTGGGAACCGGAGCTGAATGAAGCCATACCAA
ACGACGAGCGTGACACCACGATGCCTGTAGCAATGGCAACAACGTTGCGCAAACTATTAACTGGCGAACT
ACTTACTCTAGCTTCCCGGCAACAATTAATAGACTGGATGGAGGCGGATAAAGTTGCAGGACCACTTCTG
CGCTCGGCCCTTCCGGCTGGCTGGTTTATTGCTGATAAATCTGGAGCCGGTGAGCGTGGGTCTCGCGGTA
TCATTGCAGCACTGGGGCCAGATGGTAAGCCCTCCCGTATCGTAGTTATCTACACGACGGGGAGTCAGGC
AACTATGGATGAACGAAATAGACAGATCGCTGAGATAGGTGCCTCACTGATTAAGCATTGGTAACTGTCA
GACCAAGTTTACTCATATATACTTTAGATTGATTTAAAACTTCATTTTTAATTTAAAAGGATCTAGGTGA
AGATCCTTTTTGATAATCTCATGACCAAAATCCCTTAACGTGAGTTTTCGTTCCACTGAGCGTCAGACCC
CGTAGAAAAGATCAAAGGATCTTC
